>Addgene plasmid #101806 | pCRRNA-G14-R0 | addgene full sequence | sequence record 197168 | Addgene NGS Result
GCTCTGCTAATCCTGTTACCAGTGGCTGCTGCCAGTGGCGATAAGTCGTGTCTTACCGGGTTGGACTCAA
GACGATAGTTACCGGATAAGGCGCAGCGGTCGGGCTGAACGGGGGGTTCGTGCACACAGCCCAGCTTGGA
GCGAACGACCTACACCGAACTGAGATACCTACAGCGTGAGCTATGAGAAAGCGCCACGCTTCCCGAAGGG
AGAAAGGCGGACAGGTATCCGGTAAGCGGCAGGGTCGGAACAGGAGAGCGCACGAGGGAGCTTCCAGGGG
GAAACGCCTGGTATCTTTATAGTCCTGTCGGGTTTCGCCACCTCTGACTTGAGCGTCGATTTTTGTGATG
CTCGTCAGGGGGGCGGAGCCTATGGAAAAACGCCAGCAACGCGGCCTTTTTACGGTTCCTGGCCTTTTGC
TGGCCTTTTGCTCACATGTTCTTTCCTGCGTTATCCCCTGATTCTGTGGATAACCGTATTACCGCCTTTG
AGTGAGCTGATACCGCTCGCCGCAGCCGAACGCCCCAAAAAGCCTCGCTTTCAGCACCTGTCGTTTCCTT
TCTTTTCAGAGGGTATTTTAAATAAAAACATTAAGTTATGACGAAGAAGAACGGGAACGCCTTAAACCGG
AAAATTTTCATAAATAGCGAAAACCCGCGAGGTCGCCGCCCCGTAACCTGTCGGATCACCGGAAAGGACC
CGTAAAGTGATAATGATTATCATCTACATATCACAACGTGCGTGGAGGGTCTAGGGCGGCGGATTTGTCC
TACTCAGGAGAGCGTTCACCGACAAACAACAGATAAAACGAAAGGCCCAGTCTTTCGACTGAGCCTTTCG
TTTTATTTGATGCCTCTAGCACGCGTACCATGGGATCCTATTTCTTAATAACTAAAAATATGGTATAATA
CTCTTAATAAATGCAGTAATACAGGGGCTTTTCAAGACTGAAGTCTAGCTGAGACAAATAGTGCGATTAC
GAAATTTTTTAGACAAAAATAGTCTACGAGGTTTTAGAGCTATGCTGTTTTGAATGGTCCCAAAACCCTT
CACCTTGTGGTGGAACAGAGAATTTGGTTTTAGAGCTATGCTGTTTTGAATGGTCCCAAAACATCGCACA
TCCTGGTCGCGACATTAAGAGTGTTTTAGAGCTATGCTGTTTTGAATGGTCCCAAAACTTCAGCACACTG
AGACTTGTTGAGTTGAATTCATGAGTATTAAGTATTGTTTTATGGCTGATAAATTTCTTTGAATTTCTCC
TTGATTATTTGTTATAAAAGTTATAAAATAATCTTGTTGGAACCATTCAAAACAGCATAGCAAGTTAAAA
TAAGGCTAGTCCGTTATCAACTTGAAAAAGTGGCACCGAGTCGGTGCTTTTTTTGATACTTCTATTCTAC
TCTGACTGCAAACCAAAAAAACAAGCGCTTTCAAAACGCTTGTTTTATCATTTTTAGGGAAATTAATCTC
TTAATCCTTTTATCATTCTACATTTAGGCGCTGCCATCTTAAGACGAAAGGGCCTCGTGATACGCCTATT
TTTATAGGTTAATGTCATGATAATAATGGTTTCTTAGACGTCGGAATTGCCAGCTGGGGCGCCCTCTGGT
AAGGTTGGGAAGCCCTGCAAAGTAAACTGGATGGCTTTCTTGCCGCCAAGGATCTGATGGCGCAGGGGAT
CAAGATCTGATCAAGAGACAGGATGAGGATCGTTTCGCATGATTGAACAAGATGGATTGCACGCAGGTTC
TCCGGCCGCTTGGGTGGAGAGGCTATTCGGCTATGACTGGGCACAACAGACAATCGGCTGCTCTGATGCC
GCCGTGTTCCGGCTGTCAGCGCAGGGGCGCCCGGTTCTTTTTGTCAAGACCGACCTGTCCGGTGCCCTGA
ATGAACTGCAGGACGAGGCAGCGCGGCTATCGTGGCTGGCCACGACGGGCGTTCCTTGCGCAGCTGTGCT
CGACGTTGTCACTGAAGCGGGAAGGGACTGGCTGCTATTGGGCGAAGTGCCGGGGCAGGATCTCCTGTCA
TCTCACCTTGCTCCTGCCGAGAAAGTATCCATCATGGCTGATGCAATGCGGCGGCTGCATACGCTTGATC
CGGCTACCTGCCCATTCGACCACCAAGCGAAACATCGCATCGAGCGAGCACGTACTCGGATGGAAGCCGG
TCTTGTCGATCAGGATGATCTGGACGAAGAGCATCAGGGGCTCGCGCCAGCCGAACTGTTCGCCAGGCTC
AAGGCGCGCATGCCCGACGGCGAGGATCTCGTCGTGACCCATGGCGATGCCTGCTTGCCGAATATCATGG
TGGAAAATGGCCGCTTTTCTGGATTCATCGACTGTGGCCGGCTGGGTGTGGCGGACCGCTATCAGGACAT
AGCGTTGGCTACCCGTGATATTGCTGAAGAGCTTGGCGGCGAATGGGCTGACCGCTTCCTCGTGCTTTAC
GGTATCGCCGCTCCCGATTCGCAGCGCATCGCCTTCTATCGCCTTCTTGACGAGTTCTTCTGAGCGGGAC
TCTGGGGTTCGAGAGCTCGCTTGGACTCCTGTTGATAGATCCAGTAATGACCTCAGAACTCCATCTGGAT
TTGTTCAGAACGCTCGGTTGCCGCCGGGCGTTTTTTATTGGTGAGAATCCAAGCACTAGTCATGACCAAA
ATCCCTTAACGTGAGTTTTCGTTCCACTGAGCGTCAGACCCCGTAGAAAAGATCAAAGGATCTTCTTGAG
ATCCTTTTTTTCTGCGCGTAATCTGCTGCTTGCAAACAAAAAAACCACCGCTACCAGCGGTGGTTTGTTT
GCCGGATCAAGAGCTACCAACTCTTTTTCCGAAGGTAACTGGCTTCAGCAGAGCGCAGATACCAAATACT
GTCCTTCTAGTGTAGCCGTAGTTAGGCCACCACTTCAAGAACTCTGTAGCACCGCCTACATACCTC
Features (pLannotate 1.2.2; 11 found; start..end, strand, type, name):
    525..748     +  misc_feature   cos (fragment): lambda cos site; allows packaging into phage lambda particles
    763..849     -  terminator     rrnB T1 terminator: Escherichia coli rrnB; transcription terminator T1 from the E. coli rrnB gene
    879..1010    +  misc_feature   crRNA leader: crRNA leader sequence for the Streptococcus pyogenes CRISPR/Cas system
   1011..1046    +  repeat_region  DR: direct repeat for the Streptococcus pyogenes CRISPR/Cas system
   1077..1112    +  repeat_region  DR: direct repeat for the Streptococcus pyogenes CRISPR/Cas system
   1143..1178    +  repeat_region  DR: direct repeat for the Streptococcus pyogenes CRISPR/Cas system
   1299..1377    +  misc_RNA       tracrRNA: trans-activating CRISPR RNA for the Streptococcus pyogenes CRISPR/Cas9 system
   1568..1687    +  CDS            tnpA (fragment): TN5P_ECOLX - Also known as tnp. Experimental evidence at protein level: Swiss-Prot protein existence level 1. Mediates transposition of transposon Tn5 by a 'cut and paste' mechanism. First, the monomeric transposase binds the 19 bp inverted DNA repeats flanking the transposon. Then, dimerization of the DNA- bound transposase creates a synaptic DNA complex. After nicking of the first DNA strand, excision of the transposon proceeds through a series of intermediates. The transposase then mediates the insertion of the transposon at a new site by strand transfer. The activity of the wild- type tran
   1719..2510    +  CDS            neo: KKA2_KLEPN - Also known as kan, nptII. Experimental evidence at protein level: Swiss-Prot protein existence level 1. Resistance to kanamycin, neomycin, paromomycin, ribostamycin, butirosin and gentamicin B. From Klebsiella pneumoniae.
   2544..2638    +  terminator     lambda t0 terminator: transcription terminator from phage lambda
   2726..378     +  rep_origin     ori (across the origin): high-copy-number ColE1/pMB1/pBR322/pUC origin of replication
