[The description below was written by a language model from this plasmid's Addgene catalogue record and pLannotate feature annotations shown in this document.]
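Description:
pCRRNA-G14-R0 is a small (about 2.9 kb) bacterial CRISPR plasmid built on the pCRRNAcos backbone and used in synthetic biology work on dCas9-mediated gene knockdown. It replicates in E. coli from a high-copy ColE1/pUC-type origin and is selected with kanamycin through a Tn5-derived neo (nptII) gene, which is preceded by a short remnant of the Tn5 transposase coding sequence and followed by a lambda t0 terminator. A fragment of the phage lambda cos site is also present. This element allows cos-bearing DNA to be packaged into lambda particles, although the record does not say whether that feature is used here.

The payload is a minimal Streptococcus pyogenes CRISPR array. A native crRNA leader, listed in the catalogue as the Spy 1049 promoter, is followed by three direct repeats that flank two spacers, one directed against sfGFP and one against mCherry. A tracrRNA is annotated downstream of the array, providing the partner RNA needed for crRNA maturation and loading into Cas9. An rrnB T1 terminator lies upstream of the leader on the opposite strand.

No Cas9 or dCas9 gene is annotated on the plasmid, so the protein must be supplied by the host strain or another construct. The stated purpose is to repress mCherry and GFP independently and with different strengths, in line with the associated work on tuning dCas9's ability to block transcription. The "G14" and "R0" labels probably denote the particular guide variants for the green and red reporters, but the record does not define them.
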