Addgene plasmid #101806: pCRRNA-G14-R0
Purpose: Repress mCherry and GFP independently, with different strengths
Depositing lab: David Bikard & Sven van Teeffelen. Depositing organization: Institut Pasteur. Publication: Tuning dCas9's ability to block transcription enables robust, noiseless knockdown of bacterial genes. Vigouroux A, Oldewurtel E, Cui L, Bikard D, van Teeffelen S. Mol Syst Biol. 2018 Mar 8;14(3):e7899. PubMed 29519933.
Backbone
  Vector backbone: pCRRNAcos
  Backbone size w/o insert (bp): 2870
  Vector type: CRISPR, Synthetic Biology
Growth in bacteria
  Bacterial resistance: Kanamycin, 50 μg/mL
  Growth temperature: 37°C
  Growth strain: DH5alpha
  Copy number: High Copy
Gene/Insert
  Gene/Insert name: crRNAs targeting GFP and mCherry
  gRNA/shRNA sequence: sfGFP crRNA: CCTTCACCTTGTGGTGGAACAGAGAATTTG; mCherry crRNA: ATCGCACATCCTGGTCGCGACATTAAGAGT
  Species: Synthetic
  Promoter: Spy 1049
  Cloning method: Restriction Enzyme; 5′ cloning site Unknown (unknown if destroyed); 3′ cloning site Unknown (unknown if destroyed)
  Sequencing primers: 5′ TTACTTTGCAGGGCTTCCCAACC; 3′ TTTGATGCCTCTAGCACGCG
Terms and licenses: Academic/Nonprofit Terms; Industry Terms: Not Available to Industry
How to cite: pCRRNA-G14-R0 was a gift from David Bikard & Sven van Teeffelen (Addgene plasmid # 101806 ; http://n2t.net/addgene:101806 ; RRID:Addgene_101806)
